Addgene plasmid #147827: pnEA-NpM-HsNanos3_4-20-Y10E-Strep_W
Purpose: Bacterial Expression of HsNanos_4-20-Y10E
Depositing lab: Elisa Izaurralde. Depositing organization: Max Planck Institute for Developmental Biology. Publication: Structural basis for the Nanos-mediated recruitment of the CCR4-NOT complex and translational repression. Bhandari D, Raisch T, Weichenrieder O, Jonas S, Izaurralde E. Genes Dev. 2014 Apr 15;28(8):888-901. doi: 10.1101/gad.237289.113. PubMed 24736845.
Backbone
  Vector backbone: Unknown
  Vector type: Bacterial Expression
Growth in bacteria
  Bacterial resistance: Ampicillin, 100 μg/mL
  Growth temperature: 37°C
  Growth strain: DH5alpha
  Copy number: Low Copy
Gene/Insert
  Gene/Insert name: HsNanos_4-20-Y10E
  Species: H. sapiens (human)
  Cloning method: Unknown
Terms and licenses: Academic/Nonprofit Terms; Industry Terms: Not Available to Industry
Depositor comments: Plasmids from this collection were made available to the research community and donated after the lab closed. Please note that the sequence provided by the depositing laboratory may be theoretical/predicted or based on Sanger sequencing results. There may be discrepancies between sequencing results obtained by Addgene and the depositor sequence. If an Addgene verified sequence is not available, please contact before placing your order to request that our lab fully sequence the plasmid.
How to cite: pnEA-NpM-HsNanos3_4-20-Y10E-Strep_W was a gift from Elisa Izaurralde (Addgene plasmid # 147827 ; http://n2t.net/addgene:147827 ; RRID:Addgene_147827)
