[The description below was written by a language model from this plasmid's Addgene catalogue record and pLannotate feature annotations shown in this document.]
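Description:
pnEA-NpM-HsNanos3_4-20-Y10E-Strep_W is a 6.9 kb bacterial expression plasmid for producing a short, mutated peptide from human Nanos3 as a fusion protein in E. coli. The catalogue lists the backbone as unknown, but the annotated features show a pBR322/pET-style architecture. It has a ColE1/pMB1-type origin accompanied by the bom mobility region and the rop gene, which keeps copy number low and agrees with the "low copy" entry. It also carries a β-lactamase gene with its own promoter for ampicillin selection. Several fragments of the tetracycline resistance gene and its promoter remain as interrupted pBR322 remnants and should not be regarded as a functional marker.

The expression cassette is driven by a T7 promoter with an adjacent lac operator. A plasmid-borne lacI gene supplies the repressor, so transcription depends on T7 RNA polymerase in the host and is induced with IPTG. A T7 gene 10 ribosome binding site precedes a signal-sequence-less maltose binding protein (MBP), which stays in the cytosol and serves as an N-terminal solubility and affinity tag. The unannotated stretch between MBP and the Strep-Tag II presumably holds the insert, residues 4–20 of Nanos3 carrying the Y10E substitution, although the feature table does not annotate it directly or indicate any linker or protease site. A T7 terminator closes the cassette, and the short "SET1" hit just upstream of it is probably vector-derived T7 sequence.

The associated publication concerns Nanos-mediated recruitment of the CCR4-NOT complex. The construct therefore appears to supply a purifiable point-mutant peptide for interaction studies, though the record itself states only bacterial expression.
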