Features (pLannotate 1.2.2; 20 found; start..end, strand, type, name):
    104..208     +  promoter       AmpR promoter: bla
    209..1069    +  CDS            AmpR: β-lactamase; bla; confers resistance to ampicillin, carbenicillin, and related antibiotics
   1240..1828    +  rep_origin     ori: high-copy-number ColE1/pMB1/pBR322/pUC origin of replication
   2014..2156    -  misc_feature   bom: basis of mobility region from pBR322
   2258..2449    -  CDS            rop: Rop protein, which maintains plasmids at low copy number; rop
   2466..2846    +  CDS            YPB1_ECOLX: Protein predicted: Swiss-Prot protein existence level 4. From Escherichia coli.
   3088..3712    -  CDS            TcR (fragment): tetracycline efflux protein; tet; confers resistance to tetracycline
   3727..3748    -  protein_bind   CAP binding site: CAP binding activates transcription in the presence of cAMP. E. coli catabolite activator protein
   3761..4843    -  CDS            lacI: lac repressor; lacI; The lac repressor binds to the lac operator to inhibit transcription in E. coli. This inhibition can be relieved by adding lactose or isopropyl-β-D-thiogalactopyranoside (IPTG).
   4844..4921    -  promoter       lacI promoter: lacI
   4929..5208    -  CDS            TcR (fragment): tetracycline efflux protein; tet; confers resistance to tetracycline
   5230..5248    +  promoter       T7 promoter: promoter for bacteriophage T7 RNA polymerase
   5249..5273    +  protein_bind   lac operator: The lac repressor binds to the lac operator to inhibit transcription in E. coli. This inhibition can be relieved by adding lactose or isopropyl-β-D-thiogalactopyranoside (IPTG). lac repressor encoded by lacI
   5288..5310    +  RBS            RBS: efficient ribosome binding site from bacteriophage T7 gene 10 (Olins and Rangwala, 1989)
   5321..6417    +  CDS            MBP (fragment): maltose binding protein from E. coli; malE (mutated); This version of the gene does not encode a signal sequence, so MBP will remain in the cytosol.
   6529..6551    +  CDS            Strep-Tag II (fragment): peptide that binds Strep-Tactin®, an engineered form of streptavidin
   6586..6635    +  CDS            SET1 (fragment): solubility-enhancement tag derived from T7 phage gene 10B
   6643..6690    +  terminator     T7 terminator: transcription terminator for bacteriophage T7 RNA polymerase
   6713..6817    -  CDS            TcR (fragment): tetracycline efflux protein; tet; confers resistance to tetracycline
   6865..6893    -  promoter       tet promoter: E. coli promoter for tetracycline efflux protein gene
>Addgene plasmid #147827 | pnEA-NpM-HsNanos3_4-20-Y10E-Strep_W | depositor full sequence | sequence record 290274 | Full Sequence
TTCTTGAAGACGAAAGGGCCTCGTGATACGCCTATTTTTATAGGTTAATGTCATGATAATAATGGTTTCT
TAGACGTCAGGTGGCACTTTTCGGGGAAATGTGCGCGGAACCCCTATTTGTTTATTTTTCTAAATACATT
CAAATATGTATCCGCTCATGAGACAATAACCCTGATAAATGCTTCAATAATATTGAAAAAGGAAGAGTAT
GAGTATTCAACATTTCCGTGTCGCCCTTATTCCCTTTTTTGCGGCATTTTGCCTTCCTGTTTTTGCTCAC
CCAGAAACGCTGGTGAAAGTAAAAGATGCTGAAGATCAGTTGGGTGCACGAGTGGGTTACATCGAACTGG
ATCTCAACAGCGGTAAGATCCTTGAGAGTTTTCGCCCCGAAGAACGTTTTCCAATGATGAGCACTTTTAA
AGTTCTGCTATGTGGCGCGGTATTATCCCGTGTTGACGCCGGGCAAGAGCAACTCGGTCGCCGCATACAC
TATTCTCAGAATGACTTGGTTGAGTACTCACCAGTCACAGAAAAGCATCTTACGGATGGCATGACAGTAA
GAGAATTATGCAGTGCTGCCATAACCATGAGTGATAACACTGCGGCCAACTTACTTCTGACAACGATCGG
AGGACCGAAGGAGCTAACCGCTTTTTTGCACAACATGGGGGATCATGTAACTCGCCTTGATCGTTGGGAA
CCGGAGCTGAATGAAGCCATACCAAACGACGAGCGTGACACCACGATGCCTGCAGCAATGGCAACAACGT
TGCGCAAACTATTAACTGGCGAACTACTTACTCTAGCTTCCCGGCAACAATTAATAGACTGGATGGAGGC
GGATAAAGTTGCAGGACCACTTCTGCGCTCGGCCCTTCCGGCTGGCTGGTTTATTGCTGATAAATCTGGA
GCCGGTGAGCGTGGGTCTCGCGGTATCATTGCAGCACTGGGGCCAGATGGTAAGCCCTCCCGTATCGTAG
TTATCTACACGACGGGGAGTCAGGCAACTATGGATGAACGAAATAGACAGATCGCTGAGATAGGTGCCTC
ACTGATTAAGCATTGGTAACTGTCAGACCAAGTTTACTCATATATACTTTAGATTGATTTAAAACTTCAT
TTTTAATTTAAAAGGATCTAGGTGAAGATCCTTTTTGATAATCTCATGACCAAAATCCCTTAACGTGAGT
TTTCGTTCCACTGAGCGTCAGACCCCGTAGAAAAGATCAAAGGATCTTCTTGAGATCCTTTTTTTCTGCG
CGTAATCTGCTGCTTGCAAACAAAAAAACCACCGCTACCAGCGGTGGTTTGTTTGCCGGATCAAGAGCTA
CCAACTCTTTTTCCGAAGGTAACTGGCTTCAGCAGAGCGCAGATACCAAATACTGTCCTTCTAGTGTAGC
CGTAGTTAGGCCACCACTTCAAGAACTCTGTAGCACCGCCTACATACCTCGCTCTGCTAATCCTGTTACC
AGTGGCTGCTGCCAGTGGCGATAAGTCGTGTCTTACCGGGTTGGACTCAAGACGATAGTTACCGGATAAG
GCGCAGCGGTCGGGCTGAACGGGGGGTTCGTGCACACAGCCCAGCTTGGAGCGAACGACCTACACCGAAC
TGAGATACCTACAGCGTGAGCTATGAGAAAGCGCCACGCTTCCCGAAGGGAGAAAGGCGGACAGGTATCC
GGTAAGCGGCAGGGTCGGAACAGGAGAGCGCACGAGGGAGCTTCCAGGGGGAAACGCCTGGTATCTTTAT
AGTCCTGTCGGGTTTCGCCACCTCTGACTTGAGCGTCGATTTTTGTGATGCTCGTCAGGGGGGCGGAGCC
TATGGAAAAACGCCAGCAACGCGGCCTTTTTACGGTTCCTGGCCTTTTGCTGGCCTTTTGCTCACATGTT
CTTTCCTGCGTTATCCCCTGATTCTGTGGATAACCGTATTACCGCCTTTGAGTGAGCTGATACCGCTCGC
CGCAGCCGAACGACCGAGCGCAGCGAGTCAGTGAGCGAGGAAGCGGAAGAGCGCCTGATGCGGTATTTTC
TCCTTACGCATCTGTGCGGTATTTCACACCGCATATATGGTGCACTCTCAGTACAATCTGCTCTGATGCC
GCATAGTTAAGCCAGTATACACTCCGCTATCGCTACGTGACTGGGTCATGGCTGCGCCCCGACACCCGCC
AACACCCGCTGACGCGCCCTGACGGGCTTGTCTGCTCCCGGCATCCGCTTACAGACAAGCTGTGACCGTC
TCCGGGAGCTGCATGTGTCAGAGGTTTTCACCGTCATCACCGAAACGCGCGAGGCAGCTGCGGTAAAGCT
CATCAGCGTGGTCGTGAAGCGATTCACAGATGTCTGCCTGTTCATCCGCGTCCAGCTCGTTGAGTTTCTC
CAGAAGCGTTAATGTCTGGCTTCTGATAAAGCGGGCCATGTTAAGGGCGGTTTTTTCCTGTTTGGTCACT
GATGCCTCCGTGTAAGGGGGATTTCTGTTCATGGGGGTAATGATACCGATGAAACGAGAGAGGATGCTCA
CGATACGGGTTACTGATGATGAACATGCCCGGTTACTGGAACGTTGTGAGGGTAAACAACTGGCGGTATG
GATGCGGCGGGACCAGAGAAAAATCACTCAGGGTCAATGCCAGCGCTTCGTTAATACAGATGTAGGTGTT
CCACAGGGTAGCCAGCAGCATCCTGCGATGCAGATCCGGAACATAATGGTGCAGGGCGCTGACTTCCGCG
TTTCCAGACTTTACGAAACACGGAAACCGAAGACCATTCATGTTGTTGCTCAGGTCGCAGACGTTTTGCA
GCAGCAGTCGCTTCACGTTCGCTCGCGTATCGGTGATTCATTCTGCTAACCAGTAAGGCAACCCCGCCAG
CCTAGCCGGGTCCTCAACGACAGGAGCACGATCATGCGCACCCGTGGCCAGGACCCAACGCTGCCCGAGA
TGCGCCGCGTGCGGCTGCTGGAGATGGCGGACGCGATGGATATGTTCTGCCAAGGGTTGGTTTGCGCATT
CACAGTTCTCCGCAAGAATTGATTGGCTCCAATTCTTGGAGTGGTGAATCCGTTAGCGAGGTGCCGCCGG
CTTCCATTCAGGTCGAGGTGGCCCGGCTCCATGCACCGCGACGCAACGCGGGGAGGCAGACAAGGTATAG
GGCGGCGCCTACAATCCATGCCAACCCGTTCCATGTGCTCGCCGAGGCGGCATAAATCGCCGTGACGATC
AGCGGTCCAGTGATCGAAGTTAGGCTGGTAAGAGCCGCGAGCGATCCTTGAAGCTGTCCCTGATGGTCGT
CATCTACCTGCCTGGACAGCATGGCCTGCAACGCGGGCATCCCGATGCCGCCGGAAGCGAGAAGAATCAT
AATGGGGAAGGCCATCCAGCCTCGCGTCGCGAACGCCAGCAAGACGTAGCCCAGCGCGTCGGCCGCCATG
CCGGCGATAATGGCCTGCTTCTCGCCGAAACGTTTGGTGGCGGGACCAGTGACGAAGGCTTGAGCGAGGG
CGTGCAAGATTCCGAATACCGCAAGCGACAGGCCGATCATCGTCGCGCTCCAGCGAAAGCGGTCCTCGCC
GAAAATGACCCAGAGCGCTGCCGGCACCTGTCCTACGAGTTGCATGATAAAGAAGACAGTCATAAGTGCG
GCGACGATAGTCATGCCCCGCGCCCACCGGAAGGAGCTGACTGGGTTGAAGGCTCTCAAGGGCATCGGTC
GAGATCCCGGTGCCTAATGAGTGAGCTAACTTACATTAATTGCGTTGCGCTCACTGCCCGCTTTCCAGTC
GGGAAACCTGTCGTGCCAGCTGCATTAATGAATCGGCCAACGCGCGGGGAGAGGCGGTTTGCGTATTGGG
CGCCAGGGTGGTTTTTCTTTTCACCAGTGAGACGGGCAACAGCTGATTGCCCTTCACCGCCTGGCCCTGA
GAGAGTTGCAGCAAGCGGTCCACGCTGGTTTGCCCCAGCAGGCGAAAATCCTGTTTGATGGTGGTTAACG
GCGGGATATAACATGAGCTGTCTTCGGTATCGTCGTATCCCACTACCGAGATATCCGCACCAACGCGCAG
CCCGGACTCGGTAATGGCGCGCATTGCGCCCAGCGCCATCTGATCGTTGGCAACCAGCATCGCAGTGGGA
ACGATGCCCTCATTCAGCATTTGCATGGTTTGTTGAAAACCGGACATGGCACTCCAGTCGCCTTCCCGTT
CCGCTATCGGCTGAATTTGATTGCGAGTGAGATATTTATGCCAGCCAGCCAGACGCAGACGCGCCGAGAC
AGAACTTAATGGGCCCGCTAACAGCGCGATTTGCTGGTGACCCAATGCGACCAGATGCTCCACGCCCAGT
CGCGTACCGTCTTCATGGGAGAAAATAATACTGTTGATGGGTGTCTGGTCAGAGACATCAAGAAATAACG
CCGGAACATTAGTGCAGGCAGCTTCCACAGCAATGGCATCCTGGTCATCCAGCGGATAGTTAATGATCAG
CCCACTGACGCGTTGCGCGAGAAGATTGTGCACCGCCGCTTTACAGGCTTCGACGCCGCTTCGTTCTACC
ATCGACACCACCACGCTGGCACCCAGTTGATCGGCGCGAGATTTAATCGCCGCGACAATTTGCGACGGCG
CGTGCAGGGCCAGACTGGAGGTGGCAACGCCAATCAGCAACGACTGTTTGCCCGCCAGTTGTTGTGCCAC
GCGGTTGGGAATGTAATTCAGCTCCGCCATCGCCGCTTCCACTTTTTCCCGCGTTTTCGCAGAAACGTGG
CTGGCCTGGTTCACCACGCGGGAAACGGTCTGATAAGAGACACCGGCATACTCTGCGACATCGTATAACG
TTACTGGTTTCACATTCACCACCCTGAATTGACTCTCTTCCGGGCGCTATCATGCCATACCGCGAAAGGT
TTTGCGCCATTCGATGGTGTCCGGGATCTCGACGCTCTCCCTTATGCGACTCCTGCATTAGGAAGCAGCC
CAGTAGTAGGTTGAGGCCGTTGAGCACCGCCGCCGCAAGGAATGGTGCATGCAAGGAGATGGCGCCCAAC
AGTCCCCCGGCCACGGGGCCTGCCACCATACCCACGCCGAAACAAGCGCTCATGAGCCCGAAGTGGCGAG
CCCGATCTTCCCCATCGGTGATGTCGGCGATATAGGCGCCAGCAACCGCACCTGTGGCGCCGGTGATGCC
GGCCACGATGCGTCCGGCGTAGAGGATCGAGATCTCGATCCCGCGAAATTAATACGACTCACTATAGGGG
AATTGTGAGCGGATAACAATTCCCCACTAGTAATAATTTTGTTTAACTTTAAGAAGGAGATATACCATGG
AAACTGAAGAAGGTAAACTGGTAATCTGGATTAACGGCGATAAAGGCTATAACGGTCTCGCTGAAGTCGG
TAAGAAATTCGAGAAAGATACCGGAATTAAAGTCACCGTTGAGCATCCGGATAAACTGGAAGAGAAATTC
CCACAGGTTGCGGCAACTGGCGATGGCCCTGACATTATCTTCTGGGCACACGACCGCTTTGGTGGCTACG
CTCAATCTGGCCTGTTGGCTGAAATCACCCCGGACAAAGCGTTCCAGGACAAGCTGTATCCGTTTACCTG
GGATGCCGTACGTTACAACGGCAAGCTGATTGCTTACCCGATCGCTGTTGAAGCGTTATCGCTGATTTAT
AACAAAGACCTGCTGCCGAACCCGCCAAAAACCTGGGAAGAGATCCCGGCGCTGGATAAAGAACTGAAAG
CGAAAGGTAAGAGCGCCCTGATGTTCAACCTGCAAGAACCGTACTTCACCTGGCCGCTGATTGCTGCTGA
CGGGGGTTATGCGTTCAAGTATGAAAACGGCAAGTACGACATTAAAGACGTGGGCGTGGATAACGCTGGC
GCGAAAGCGGGTCTGACCTTCCTGGTTGACCTGATTAAAAACAAACACATGAATGCAGACACCGATTACT
CCATCGCAGAAGCTGCCTTTAATAAAGGCGAAACAGCGATGACCATCAACGGCCCGTGGGCATGGTCCAA
CATCGACACCAGCAAAGTGAATTATGGTGTAACGGTACTGCCGACCTTCAAGGGTCAACCATCCAAACCG
TTCGTTGGCGTGCTGAGCGCAGGTATTAACGCCGCCAGTCCGAACAAAGAGCTGGCAAAAGAGTTCCTCG
AAAACTATCTGCTGACTGATGAAGGTCTGGAAGCGGTTAATAAAGACAAACCGCTGGGTGCCGTAGCGCT
GAAGTCTTACGAGGAAGAGTTGGCGAAAGATCCACGTATTGCCGCCACGATGGAAAACGCCCAGAAAGGT
GAAATCATGCCGAACATCCCGCAGATGTCCGCTTTCTGGTATGCCGTGCGTACTGCGGTGATCAACGCCG
CCAGCGGTCGTCAGACTGTCGATGAAGCCCTTAAAGACGCGCAGACTGGTACCGGCAGCGGCCTGGAAGT
TCTGTTCCAGGGGCCCCATATGCTCGAGTTCGACCTGTGGACCGACGAACTGGGACTGGCCCATCTCGTG
CGGGCCCTGGGCAGCAGCTGGAGCCACCCGCAGTTCGAAAAATAATTAATTCTAGAGCTAGCCCTAGGAG
ATCCGGCTGCTAACAAAGCCCGAAAGGAAGCTGAGTTGGCTGCTGCCACCGCTGAGCAATAACTAGCATA
ACCCCTTGGGGCCTCTAAACGGGTCTTGAGGGGTTTTTTGCTGAAAGGAGGAACTATATCCGGATATCCC
GCAAGAGGCCCGGCAGTACCGGCATAACCAAGCCTATGCCTACAGCATCCAGGGTGACGGTGCCGAGGAT
GACGATGAGCGCATTGTTAGATTTCATACACGGTGCCTGACTGCGTTAGCAATTTAACTGTGATAAACTA
CCGCATTAAAGCTTATCGATGATAAGCTGTCAAACATGAGAA
